Addgene plasmid #54553: mTFP1-pBAD
Purpose: (Empty Backbone) Localization: Protein Expression Vector , Excitation: 462, Emission: 492
Depositing lab: Robert Campbell & Michael Davidson. Depositing organization: Florida State University, Tallahassee. Publication: Directed evolution of a monomeric, bright and photostable version of Clavularia cyan fluorescent protein: structural characterization and applications in fluorescence imaging. Ai HW, Henderson JN, Remington SJ, Campbell RE. Biochem J. 2006 Dec 15. 400(3):531-40. 10.1042/BJ20060874 PubMed 16859491.
Backbone
  Vector backbone: mTFP1-pBAD
  Backbone size (bp): 4800
  Vector type: Bacterial Expression
  Tag / fusion protein: mTFP1 (C terminal on backbone); 6xHis (N terminal on backbone)
Growth in bacteria
  Bacterial resistance: Ampicillin, 100 μg/mL
  Growth temperature: 37°C
  Growth strain: DH5alpha
  Copy number: High Copy
Gene/Insert
  Gene/Insert name: None
  Tag / fusion protein: mTFP1 (C terminal on backbone); 6xHis (N terminal on backbone)
Resource information
  A portion of this plasmid was derived from a plasmid made by: R.E. Campbell; PMID 16859491
Terms and licenses: Academic/Nonprofit Terms; Industry Terms: Not Available to Industry
Depositor comments: Contains 6x-Histidine tag for protein purification. Excitation = 462; Emission = 492
How to cite: mTFP1-pBAD was a gift from Robert Campbell & Michael Davidson (Addgene plasmid # 54553 ; http://n2t.net/addgene:54553 ; RRID:Addgene_54553)
