[The description below was written by a language model from this plasmid's Addgene catalogue record and pLannotate feature annotations shown in this document.]
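Description:
mTFP1-pBAD is a bacterial expression plasmid built on the arabinose-inducible pBAD system and carrying the coding sequence for mTFP1, a monomeric teal (cyan) fluorescent protein engineered from a Clavularia cyan fluorescent protein, with recorded excitation and emission maxima of 462 and 492 nm. It is catalogued as an empty backbone with no additional insert. The catalogue gives a backbone size of about 4.8 kb, whereas the sequenced record behind the feature table is 5,420 nt; the record does not explain this difference.

Expression is driven by the araBAD promoter, with the araC regulator gene encoded divergently upstream, so that transcription is repressed without L-arabinose and induced when it is added. Downstream of the promoter lie a bacteriophage T7 gene 10 ribosome binding site and an N-terminal leader. That leader includes a short match annotated as a capTEV fragment, which most likely corresponds to the 6xHis tag noted by the depositor for protein purification, and it also contains the T7 gene 10 leader peptide that promotes efficient translation. The mTFP1 open reading frame, annotated as mammalian codon-optimized, follows this leader. Transcription ends at the rrnB T1 and T2 terminators, which are preceded by a 5S rRNA segment from the same operon.

The plasmid is maintained in E. coli through a ColE1/pMB1-type origin, listed as high copy, and is selected with ampicillin through β-lactamase. An M13 phage origin could support single-stranded DNA production. The bom site and fragments of rop, the tetracycline resistance gene and its promoter are pBR322-derived remnants. The construct is suited to inducible production and His-tag purification of mTFP1.
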