Features (pLannotate 1.2.2; 17 found; start..end, strand, type, name):
      5..145     -  misc_feature   bom: basis of mobility region from pBR322
    247..286     -  CDS            rop (fragment): Rop protein, which maintains plasmids at low copy number; rop
    287..472     -  CDS            TcR (fragment): tetracycline efflux protein; tet; confers resistance to tetracycline
    482..500     +  promoter       tet promoter (fragment): E. coli promoter for tetracycline efflux protein gene
    590..1468    -  CDS            araC: L-arabinose regulatory protein; araC
   1495..1779    +  promoter       araBAD promoter: araBAD; promoter of the L-arabinose operon of E. coli; the araC regulatory gene is transcribed in the opposite direction (Guzman et al., 1995)
   1806..1828    +  RBS            RBS: efficient ribosome binding site from bacteriophage T7 gene 10 (Olins and Rangwala, 1989)
   1848..1868    +  CDS            capTEV™ (fragment): composite tag for in vivo biotinylation, TEV protease cleavage, and 6xHis tagging
   1869..1901    +  CDS            T7 tag (gene 10 leader): leader peptide from bacteriophage T7 gene 10 promotes efficient translation in E. coli
   1941..2651    +  CDS            mTFP1: monomeric teal (cyan) fluorescent protein (Ai et al., 2006) mammalian codon-optimized
   2748..2863    +  ncRNA          5S rRNA: Accession: RF00001 - 5S ribosomal RNA
   2867..2953    +  terminator     rrnB T1 terminator: Escherichia coli rrnB; transcription terminator T1 from the E. coli rrnB gene
   3045..3072    +  terminator     rrnB T2 terminator: transcription terminator T2 from the E. coli rrnB gene
   3091..3182    +  promoter       AmpR promoter: bla
   3183..4043    +  CDS            AmpR: β-lactamase; bla; confers resistance to ampicillin, carbenicillin, and related antibiotics
   4085..4465    +  rep_origin     M13 ori (sequence partly withheld): M13 bacteriophage origin of replication; arrow indicates direction of (+) strand synthesis
   4651..5239    +  rep_origin     ori: high-copy-number ColE1/pMB1/pBR322/pUC origin of replication
>Addgene plasmid #54553 | mTFP1-pBAD | addgene full sequence | sequence record 157189 | Addgene NGS results
AGCGCCTGATGCGGTATTTTCTCCTTACGCATCTGTGCGGTATTTCACACCGCATCTGGTGCACTCTCAG
TACAATCTGCTCTGATGCCGCATAGTTAAGCCAGTATACACTCCGCTATCGCTACGTGACTGGGTCATGG
CTGCGCCCCGACACCCGCCAACACCCGCTGACGCGCCCTGACGGGCTTGTCTGCTCCCGGCATCCGCTTA
CAGACAAGCTGTGACCGTCTCCGGGAGCTGCATGTGTCAGAGGTTTTCACCGTCATCACCGAAACGCGCG
AGGCAGAAGGAGATGGCGCCCAACAGTCCCCCGGCCACGGGGCCTGCCACCATACCCACGCCGAAACAAG
CGCTCATGAGCCCGAAGTGGCGAGCCCGATCTTCCCCATCGGTGATGTCGGCGATATAGGCGCCAGCAAC
CGCACCTGTGGCGCCGGTGATGCCGGCCACGATGCGTCCGGCGTAGAGGATCTGCTCATGTTTGACAGCT
TATCATCGATGCATAATGTGCCTGTCAAATGGACGAAGCAGGGATTCTGCAAACCCTATGCTACTCCGTC
AAGCCGTCAATTGTCTGATTCGTTACCAATTATGACAACTTGACGGCTACATCATTCACTTTTTCTTCAC
AACCGGCACGGAACTCGCTCGGGCTGGCCCCGGTGCATTTTTTAAATACCCGCGAGAAATAGAGTTGATC
GTCAAAACCAACATTGCGACCGACGGTGGCGATAGGCATCCGGGTGGTGCTCAAAAGCAGCTTCGCCTGG
CTGATACGTTGGTCCTCGCGCCAGCTTAAGACGCTAATCCCTAACTGCTGGCGGAAAAGATGTGACAGAC
GCGACGGCGACAAGCAAACATGCTGTGCGACGCTGGCGATATCAAAATTGCTGTCTGCCAGGTGATCGCT
GATGTACTGACAAGCCTCGCGTACCCGATTATCCATCGGTGGATGGAGCGACTCGTTAATCGCTTCCATG
CGCCGCAGTAACAATTGCTCAAGCAGATTTATCGCCAGCAGCTCCGAATAGCGCCCTTCCCCTTGCCCGG
CGTTAATGATTTGCCCAAACAGGTCGCTGAAATGCGGCTGGTGCGCTTCATCCGGGCGAAAGAACCCCGT
ATTGGCAAATATTGACGGCCAGTTAAGCCATTCATGCCAGTAGGCGCGCGGACGAAAGTAAACCCACTGG
TGATACCATTCGCGAGCCTCCGGATGACGACCGTAGTGATGAATCTCTCCTGGCGGGAACAGCAAAATAT
CACCCGGTCGGCAAACAAATTCTCGTCCCTGATTTTTCACCACCCCCTGACCGCGAATGGTGAGATTGAG
AATATAACCTTTCATTCCCAGCGGTCGGTCGATAAAAAAATCGAGATAACCGTTGGCCTCAATCGGCGTT
AAACCCGCCACCAGATGGGCATTAAACGAGTATCCCGGCAGCAGGGGATCATTTTGCGCTTCAGCCATAC
TTTTCATACTCCCGCCATTCAGAGAAGAAACCAATTGTCCATATTGCATCAGACATTGCCGTCACTGCGT
CTTTTACTGGCTCTTCTCGCTAACCAAACCGGTAACCCCGCTTATTAAAAGCATTCTGTAACAAAGCGGG
ACCAAAGCCATGACAAAAACGCGTAACAAAAGTGTCTATAATCACGGCAGAAAAGTCCACATTGATTATT
TGCACGGCGTCACACTTTGCTATGCCATAGCATTTTTATCCATAAGATTAGCGGATACTACCTGACGCTT
TTTATCGCAACTCTCTACTGTTTCTCCATACCCGTTTTTTTGGGCTAGAAATAATTTTGTTTAACTTTAA
GAAGGAGATATACATATGCGGGGTTCTCATCATCATCATCATCATGGTATGGCTAGCATGACTGGTGGAC
AGCAAATGGGTCGGGATCTGTACGAGAACCTGTACTTCCAGGGCTCGAGCATGGTGAGCAAGGGCGAGGA
GACCACAATGGGCGTAATCAAGCCCGACATGAAGATCAAGCTGAAGATGGAGGGCAACGTGAATGGCCAC
GCCTTCGTGATCGAGGGCGAGGGCGAGGGCAAGCCCTACGACGGCACCAACACCATCAACCTGGAGGTGA
AGGAGGGAGCCCCCCTGCCCTTCTCCTACGACATTCTGACCACCGCGTTCGCCTACGGCAACAGGGCCTT
CACCAAGTACCCCGACGACATCCCCAACTACTTCAAGCAGTCCTTCCCCGAGGGCTACTCTTGGGAGCGC
ACCATGACCTTCGAGGACAAGGGCATCGTGAAGGTGAAGTCCGACATCTCCATGGAGGAGGACTCCTTCA
TCTACGAGATACACCTCAAGGGCGAGAACTTCCCCCCCAACGGCCCCGTGATGCAGAAGAAGACCACCGG
CTGGGACGCCTCCACCGAGAGGATGTACGTGCGCGACGGCGTGCTGAAGGGCGACGTCAAGCACAAGCTG
CTGCTGGAGGGCGGCGGCCACCACCGCGTTGACTTCAAGACCATCTACAGGGCCAAGAAGGCGGTGAAGC
TGCCCGACTATCACTTTGTGGACCACCGCATCGAGATCCTGAACCACGACAAGGACTACAACAAGGTGAC
CGTTTACGAGAGCGCCGTGGCCCGCAACTCCACCGACGGCATGGACGAGCTGTACAAGTAAGAATTCGAA
GCTTGGCTGTTTTGGCGGATGAGAGAAGATTTTCAGCCTGATACAGATTAAATCAGAACGCAGAAGCGGT
CTGATAAAACAGAATTTGCCTGGCGGCAGTAGCGCGGTGGTCCCACCTGACCCCATGCCGAACTCAGAAG
TGAAACGCCGTAGCGCCGATGGTAGTGTGGGGTCTCCCCATGCGAGAGTAGGGAACTGCCAGGCATCAAA
TAAAACGAAAGGCTCAGTCGAAAGACTGGGCCTTTCGTTTTATCTGTTGTTTGTCGGTGAACGCTCTCCT
GAGTAGGACAAATCCGCCGGGAGCGGATTTGAACGTTGCGAAGCAACGGCCCGGAGGGTGGCGGGCAGGA
CGCCCGCCATAAACTGCCAGGCATCAAATTAAGCAGAAGGCCATCCTGACGGATGGCCTTTTTGCGTTTC
TACAAACTCTTTTGTTTATTTTTCTAAATACATTCAAATATGTATCCGCTCATGAGACAATAACCCTGAT
AAATGCTTCAATAATATTGAAAAAGGAAGAGTATGAGTATTCAACATTTCCGTGTCGCCCTTATTCCCTT
TTTTGCGGCATTTTGCCTTCCTGTTTTTGCTCACCCAGAAACGCTGGTGAAAGTAAAAGATGCTGAAGAT
CAGTTGGGTGCACGAGTGGGTTACATCGAACTGGATCTCAACAGCGGTAAGATCCTTGAGAGTTTTCGCC
CCGAAGAACGTTTTCCAATGATGAGCACTTTTAAAGTTCTGCTATGTGGCGCGGTATTATCCCGTGTTGA
CGCCGGGCAAGAGCAACTCGGTCGCCGCATACACTATTCTCAGAATGACTTGGTTGAGTACTCACCAGTC
ACAGAAAAGCATCTTACGGATGGCATGACAGTAAGAGAATTATGCAGTGCTGCCATAACCATGAGTGATA
ACACTGCGGCCAACTTACTTCTGACAACGATCGGAGGACCGAAGGAGCTAACCGCTTTTTTGCACAACAT
GGGGGATCATGTAACTCGCCTTGATCGTTGGGAACCGGAGCTGAATGAAGCCATACCAAACGACGAGCGT
GACACCACGATGCCTGCAGCAATGGCAACAACGTTGCGCAAACTATTAACTGGCGAACTACTTACTCTAG
CTTCCCGGCAACAATTAATAGACTGGATGGAGGCGGATAAAGTTGCAGGACCACTTCTGCGCTCGGCCCT
TCCGGCTGGCTGGTTTATTGCTGATAAATCTGGAGCCGGTGAGCGTGGGTCTCGCGGTATCATTGCAGCA
CTGGGGCCAGATGGTAAGCCCTCCCGTATCGTAGTTATCTACACGACGGGGAGTCAGGCAACTATGGATG
AACGAAATAGACAGATCGCTGAGATAGGTGCCTCACTGATTAAGCATTGGTAACTGTCAGACCAAGTTTA
CTCATATATACTTTAGATTGATT
[125 nt withheld, positions 4084-4208]
C
[141 nt withheld, positions 4210-4350]
CCTTTGACGTTGGAGTCCACGTTCTTT
[37 nt withheld, positions 4378-4414]
ACCCTATCTCGGGCTATTCTTTTGATTTATAAGGGATTTTGCCGATTTCGGCCTATTGGTTAAAAAATGA
GCTGATTTAACAAAAATTTAACGCGAATTTTAACAAAATATTAACGTTTACAATTTAAAAGGATCTAGGT
GAAGATCCTTTTTGATAATCTCATGACCAAAATCCCTTAACGTGAGTTTTCGTTCCACTGAGCGTCAGAC
CCCGTAGAAAAGATCAAAGGATCTTCTTGAGATCCTTTTTTTCTGCGCGTAATCTGCTGCTTGCAAACAA
AAAAACCACCGCTACCAGCGGTGGTTTGTTTGCCGGATCAAGAGCTACCAACTCTTTTTCCGAAGGTAAC
TGGCTTCAGCAGAGCGCAGATACCAAATACTGTCCTTCTAGTGTAGCCGTAGTTAGGCCACCACTTCAAG
AACTCTGTAGCACCGCCTACATACCTCGCTCTGCTAATCCTGTTACCAGTGGCTGCTGCCAGTGGCGATA
AGTCGTGTCTTACCGGGTTGGACTCAAGACGATAGTTACCGGATAAGGCGCAGCGGTCGGGCTGAACGGG
GGGTTCGTGCACACAGCCCAGCTTGGAGCGAACGACCTACACCGAACTGAGATACCTACAGCGTGAGCTA
TGAGAAAGCGCCACGCTTCCCGAAGGGAGAAAGGCGGACAGGTATCCGGTAAGCGGCAGGGTCGGAACAG
GAGAGCGCACGAGGGAGCTTCCAGGGGGAAACGCCTGGTATCTTTATAGTCCTGTCGGGTTTCGCCACCT
CTGACTTGAGCGTCGATTTTTGTGATGCTCGTCAGGGGGGCGGAGCCTATGGAAAAACGCCAGCAACGCG
GCCTTTTTACGGTTCCTGGCCTTTTGCTGGCCTTTTGCTCACATGTTCTTTCCTGCGTTATCCCCTGATT
CTGTGGATAACCGTATTACCGCCTTTGAGTGAGCTGATACCGCTCGCCGCAGCCGAACGACCGAGCGCAG
CGAGTCAGTGAGCGAGGAAGCGGAAG
