>Addgene plasmid #54553 | mTFP1-pBAD | addgene partial sequence | sequence record 93360 | pBAD-F 5'-ATGCCATAGCATTTTTATCC-3'
TCGCAACTCTCTACTGTTTCTCCATACCCGTTTTTTTGGGCTAGAAATAATTTTGTTTAACTTTAAGAAG
GAGATATACATATGCGGGGTTCTCATCATCATCATCATCATGGTATGGCTAGCATGACTGGTGGACAGCA
AATGGGTCGGGATCTGTACGAGAACCTGTACTTCCAGGGCTCGAGCATGGTGAGCAAGGGCGAGGAGACC
ACAATGGGCGTAATCAAGCCCGACATGAAGATCAAGCTGAAGATGGAGGGCAACGTGAATGGCCACGCCT
TCGTGATCGAGGGCGAGGGCGAGGGCAAGCCCTACGACGGCACCAACACCATCAACCTGGAGGTGAAGGA
GGGAGCCCCCCTGCCCTTCTCCTACGACATTCTGACCACCGCGTTCGCCTACGGCAACAGGGCCTTCACC
AAGTACCCCGACGACATCCCCAACTACTTCAAGCAGTCCTTCCCCGAGGGCTACTCTTGGGAGCGCACCA
TGACCTTCGAGGACAAGGGCATCGTGAAGGTGAAGTCCGACATCTCCATGGAGGAGGACTCCTTCATCTA
CGAGATACACCTCAAGGGCGAGAACTTCCCCCCCAACGGCCCCGTGATGCAGAAGAAGACCACCGGCTGG
GACGCCTCCACCGAGAGGATGTACGTGCGCGACGGCGTGCTGAAGGGCGACGTCAAGCACAAGCTGCTGC
TGGAGGGCGGCGGCCACCACCGCGTTGACTTCAAGA
