>Addgene plasmid #54553 | mTFP1-pBAD | addgene partial sequence | sequence record 93448 | pBAD-R 5'-GATTTAATCTGTATCAGG-3'
AGCTTCGAATTCTTACTTGTACAGCTCGTCCATGCCGTCGGTGGAGTTGCGGGCCACGGCGCTCTCGTAA
ACGGTCACCTTGTTGTAGTCCTTGTCGTGGTTCAGGATCTCGATGCGGTGGTCCACAAAGTGATAGTCGG
GCAGCTTCACCGCCTTCTTGGCCCTGTAGATGGTCTTGAAGTCAACGCGGTGGTGGCCGCCGCCCTCCAG
CAGCAGCTTGTGCTTGACGTCGCCCTTCAGCACGCCGTCGCGCACGTACATCCTCTCGGTGGAGGCGTCC
CAGCCGGTGGTCTTCTTCTGCATCACGGGGCCGTTGGGGGGGAAGTTCTCGCCCTTGAGGTGTATCTCGT
AGATGAAGGAGTCCTCCTCCATGGAGATGTCGGACTTCACCTTCACGATGCCCTTGTCCTCGAAGGTCAT
GGTGCGCTCCCAAGAGTAGCCCTCGGGGAAGGACTGCTTGAAGTAGTTGGGGATGTCGTCGGGGTACTTG
GTGAAGGCCCTGTTGCCGTAGGCGAACGCGGTGGTCAGAATGTCGTAGGAGAAGGGCAGGGGGGCTCCCT
CCTTCACCTCCAGGTTGATGGTGTTGGTGCCGTCGTAGGGCTTGCCCTCGCCCTCGCCCTCGATCACGAA
GGCGTGGCCATTCACGTTGCCCTCCATCTTCAGCTTGATCTTCATGTCGGGCTTGATTACGCC
